>Addgene plasmid #140398 | pJBL728 | addgene full sequence | sequence record 297862 | Addgene NGS Result
CTCACATGTTCTTTCCTGCGTTATCCCCTGATTCTGTGGATAACCGTATTACCGCCTTTGAGTGAGCTGA
TACCGCTCGCCGCAGCCGAACGACCGAGCGCAGCGAGTCAGTGAGCGAGGAAGCGGAAGAGCGCCCAATA
CGCAAACCGCCTCTCCCCGCGCGTTGGCCGATTCATTAATGCAGCTGGCACGACAGGTTTCCCGACTGGA
AAGCGGGCAGTGAGCGCAACGCAATTAATGTGAGTTAGCTCACTCATTAGGCACCCCAGGCTTTACACTT
TATGCTTCCGGCTCGTATGTTGTGTGGAATTGTGAGCGGATAACAATTTCACACAGGAAACAGCTATGAC
CATGATTACGCCAAGCTTGCATGCCTGCAGGTCGACTCTAGATAATACGACTCACTATAGGAGGGTAGCC
CACCCCCAGTGGGGTGGGATACCCCACATACTCTGATGATCCGAGACGGTCGGGTCCAGATATTCGTATC
TGTCGAGTAGAGTGTGGGCTCGGATCATTCATGGCAAGAGACGGTCGGGTCCAGATATTCGTATCTGTCG
AGTAGAGTGTGGGCTCTTGCCATGTGTATGTGGGTAGCATAACCCCTTGGGGCCTCTAAACGGGTCTTGA
GGGGTTTTTTGATCCCCGGGTACCGAGCTCGAATTCACTGGCCGTCGTTTTACAACGTCGTGACTGGGAA
AACCCTGGCGTTACCCAACTTAATCGCCTTGCAGCACATCCCCCTTTCGCCAGCTGGCGTAATAGCGAAG
AGGCCCGCACCGATCGCCCTTCCCAACAGTTGCGCAGCCTGAATGGCGAATGGCGCCTGATGCGGTATTT
TCTCCTTACGCATCTGTGCGGTATTTCACACCGCATATGGTGCACTCTCAGTACAATCTGCTCTGATGCC
GCATAGTTAAGCCAGCCCCGACACCCGCCAACACCCGCTGACGCGCCCTGACGGGCTTGTCTGCTCCCGG
CATCCGCTTACAGACAAGCTGTGACCGTCTCCGGGAGCTGCATGTGTCAGAGGTTTTCACCGTCATCACC
GAAACGCGCGAGACGAAAGGGCCTCGTGATACGCCTATTTTTATAGGTTAATGTCATGATAATAATGGTT
TCTTAGACGTCAGGTGGCACTTTTCGGGGAAATGTGCGCGGAACCCCTATTTGTTTATTTTTCTAAATAC
ATTCAAATATGTATCCGCTCATGAGACAATAACCCTGATAAATGCTTCAATAATATTGAAAAAGGAAGAG
TATGAGTATTCAACATTTCCGTGTCGCCCTTATTCCCTTTTTTGCGGCATTTTGCCTTCCTGTTTTTGCT
CACCCAGAAACGCTGGTGAAAGTAAAAGATGCTGAAGATCAGTTGGGTGCACGAGTGGGTTACATCGAAC
TGGATCTCAACAGCGGTAAGATCCTTGAGAGTTTTCGCCCCGAAGAACGTTTTCCAATGATGAGCACTTT
TAAAGTTCTGCTATGTGGCGCGGTATTATCCCGTATTGACGCCGGGCAAGAGCAACTCGGTCGCCGCATA
CACTATTCTCAGAATGACTTGGTTGAGTACTCACCAGTCACAGAAAAGCATCTTACGGATGGCATGACAG
TAAGAGAATTATGCAGTGCTGCCATAACCATGAGTGATAACACTGCGGCCAACTTACTTCTGACAACGAT
CGGAGGACCGAAGGAGCTAACCGCTTTTTTGCACAACATGGGGGATCATGTAACTCGCCTTGATCGTTGG
GAACCGGAGCTGAATGAAGCCATACCAAACGACGAGCGTGACACCACGATGCCTGTAGCAATGGCAACAA
CGTTGCGCAAACTATTAACTGGCGAACTACTTACTCTAGCTTCCCGGCAACAATTAATAGACTGGATGGA
GGCGGATAAAGTTGCAGGACCACTTCTGCGCTCGGCCCTTCCGGCTGGCTGGTTTATTGCTGATAAATCT
GGAGCCGGTGAGCGTGGGTCTCGCGGTATCATTGCAGCACTGGGGCCAGATGGTAAGCCCTCCCGTATCG
TAGTTATCTACACGACGGGGAGTCAGGCAACTATGGATGAACGAAATAGACAGATCGCTGAGATAGGTGC
CTCACTGATTAAGCATTGGTAACTGTCAGACCAAGTTTACTCATATATACTTTAGATTGATTTAAAACTT
CATTTTTAATTTAAAAGGATCTAGGTGAAGATCCTTTTTGATAATCTCATGACCAAAATCCCTTAACGTG
AGTTTTCGTTCCACTGAGCGTCAGACCCCGTAGAAAAGATCAAAGGATCTTCTTGAGATCCTTTTTTTCT
GCGCGTAATCTGCTGCTTGCAAACAAAAAAACCACCGCTACCAGCGGTGGTTTGTTTGCCGGATCAAGAG
CTACCAACTCTTTTTCCGAAGGTAACTGGCTTCAGCAGAGCGCAGATACCAAATACTGTTCTTCTAGTGT
AGCCGTAGTTAGGCCACCACTTCAAGAACTCTGTAGCACCGCCTACATACCTCGCTCTGCTAATCCTGTT
ACCAGTGGCTGCTGCCAGTGGCGATAAGTCGTGTCTTACCGGGTTGGACTCAAGACGATAGTTACCGGAT
AAGGCGCAGCGGTCGGGCTGAACGGGGGGTTCGTGCACACAGCCCAGCTTGGAGCGAACGACCTACACCG
AACTGAGATACCTACAGCGTGAGCTATGAGAAAGCGCCACGCTTCCCGAAGGGAGAAAGGCGGACAGGTA
TCCGGTAAGCGGCAGGGTCGGAACAGGAGAGCGCACGAGGGAGCTTCCAGGGGGAAACGCCTGGTATCTT
TATAGTCCTGTCGGGTTTCGCCACCTCTGACTTGAGCGTCGATTTTTGTGATGCTCGTCAGGGGGGCGGA
GCCTATGGAAAAACGCCAGCAACGCGGCCTTTTTACGGTTCCTGGCCTTTTGCTGGCCTTTTG
Features (pLannotate 1.2.2; 15 found; start..end, strand, type, name):
      1..129     +  rep_origin     RSF ori (fragment): Plasmids containing the RSF 1030 origin of replication can be propagated in E. coli cells that contain additional plasmids with compatible origins.
    131..223     +  CDS            lacI (fragment): lac repressor; lacI; The lac repressor binds to the lac operator to inhibit transcription in E. coli. This inhibition can be relieved by adding lactose or isopropyl-β-D-thiogalactopyranoside (IPTG).
    236..257     +  protein_bind   CAP binding site: CAP binding activates transcription in the presence of cAMP. E. coli catabolite activator protein
    272..302     +  promoter       lac promoter: promoter for the E. coli lac operon
    310..326     +  protein_bind   lac operator: The lac repressor binds to the lac operator to inhibit transcription in E. coli. This inhibition can be relieved by adding lactose or isopropyl-β-D-thiogalactopyranoside (IPTG). lac repressor encoded by lacI
    363..392     -  misc_feature   MCS (fragment): pUC18/19 multiple cloning site
    393..411     +  promoter       T7 promoter: promoter for bacteriophage T7 RNA polymerase
    595..641     +  terminator     T7 terminator: transcription terminator for bacteriophage T7 RNA polymerase
    641..666     -  misc_feature   MCS (fragment): pUC18/19 multiple cloning site
    663..820     +  CDS            lacZα (fragment): LacZα fragment of β-galactosidase; lacZ fragment
    826..925     -  misc_feature   bom (fragment): basis of mobility region from pBR322
   1027..1062    -  CDS            rop (fragment): Rop protein, which maintains plasmids at low copy number; rop
   1157..1261    +  promoter       AmpR promoter: bla
   1262..2122    +  CDS            AmpR: β-lactamase; bla; confers resistance to ampicillin, carbenicillin, and related antibiotics
   2293..2881    +  rep_origin     ori: high-copy-number ColE1/pMB1/pBR322/pUC origin of replication
