[The description below was written by a language model from this plasmid's Addgene catalogue record and pLannotate feature annotations shown in this document.]
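Description:
pJBL728 is a small (about 2.9 kb) synthetic-biology plasmid built on the pUC19 backbone and serving as a DNA template for a transcription-based biosensor. It is maintained in E. coli at high copy through the ColE1/pUC origin and selected with ampicillin via the bla (AmpR) gene and its promoter. The remaining annotated backbone elements are pUC19 remnants: the CAP binding site, lac promoter and lac operator, fragments of lacZα, and the two halves of the multiple cloning site that flank the insert. Short matches to lacI, bom, rop and an RSF origin are only fragments, most likely homology hits to backbone sequence and not functional parts.

The payload, T7-csoO-3WJdB-T, was inserted by Gibson assembly into the cloning site. It consists of a bacteriophage T7 promoter, a csoO operator sequence placed 5 bp downstream of the promoter, the coding sequence for the 3WJdB RNA aptamer (a three-way junction dimeric Broccoli aptamer that fluoresces when bound to its dye ligand), and a T7 terminator. The feature table annotates only the promoter and terminator; the operator and aptamer lie in the unannotated interval between them. CsoR, a copper-responsive repressor, binds csoO and blocks T7 RNA polymerase from transcribing the aptamer. When its ligand is present, the repressor releases the DNA and the fluorescent RNA output is produced. CsoR itself is not encoded on this plasmid and must be supplied separately. According to the associated publication, the construct belongs to a set of cell-free biosensor templates designed for rapid detection of water contaminants. The specified operator spacing suggests it is one variant in an optimisation of promoter-operator distance.
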