Addgene plasmid #140398: pJBL728
Purpose: Expresses CsoR-regulated 3WJdB RNA aptamer driven by T7 promoter with the csoO sequence 5BP downstream from the promoter
Depositing lab: Julius Lucks. Depositing organization: Northwestern University. Publication: Cell-free biosensors for rapid detection of water contaminants. Jung JK, Alam KK, Verosloff MS, Capdevila DA, Desmau M, Clauer PR, Lee JW, Nguyen PQ, Pasten PA, Matiasek SJ, Gaillard JF, Giedroc DP, Collins JJ, Lucks JB. Nat Biotechnol. 2020 Jul 6. pii: 10.1038/s41587-020-0571-7. doi: 10.1038/s41587-020-0571-7. PubMed 32632301.
Backbone
  Vector backbone: pUC19
  Vector type: Synthetic Biology
Growth in bacteria
  Bacterial resistance: Ampicillin, 100 μg/mL
  Growth temperature: 37°C
  Growth strain: DH5alpha
  Copy number: High Copy
Gene/Insert
  Gene/Insert name: T7-csoO-3WJdB-T
  Species: Synthetic
  Cloning method: Gibson Cloning
Terms and licenses: Academic/Nonprofit Terms; Industry Terms: Not Available to Industry
How to cite: pJBL728 was a gift from Julius Lucks (Addgene plasmid # 140398 ; http://n2t.net/addgene:140398 ; RRID:Addgene_140398)
